>Addgene plasmid #91700 | pLIX402 PHF2 | addgene full sequence | sequence record 178191 | Addgene NGS Result
GAGATCCACTTTGGCCGCGAATCGATATGTCGAGTTTACTCCCTATCAGTGATAGAGAACGTATGTCGAG
TTTACTCCCTATCAGTGATAGAGAACGATGTCGAGTTTACTCCCTATCAGTGATAGAGAACGTATGTCGA
GTTTACTCCCTATCAGTGATAGAGAACGTATGTCGAGTTTACTCCCTATCAGTGATAGAGAACGTATGTC
GAGTTTATCCCTATCAGTGATAGAGAACGTATGTCGAGTTTACTCCCTATCAGTGATAGAGAACGTATGT
CGAGGTAGGCGTGTACGGTGGGAGGCCTATATAAGCAGAGCTCGTTTAGTGAACCGTCAGATCGCCTGGA
GAATTGGCTAGCATCGATTGATCAACAAGTTTGTACAAAAAAGCAGAAGGGCCGTCAAGGCCCACCATGG
CGACGGTGCCCGTGTACTGCGTCTGCCGGCTCCCCTACGACGTTACCCGCTTCATGATCGAGTGCGACGC
CTGCAAGGACTGGTTCCACGGCAGCTGTGTTGGGGTGGAAGAGGAGGAGGCGCCCGACATCGACATATAC
CACTGCCCAAACTGTGAGAAAACCCATGGGAAGTCCACCTTAAAGAAGAAGCGGACCTGGCACAAACACG
GCCCGGGGCAAGCGCCTGACGTCAAGCCCGTGCAGAATGGCAGCCAGCTCTTCATCAAGGAGCTGCGGAG
CCGGACCTTTCCCAGTGCTGAAGACGTGGTGGCCCGTGTGCCAGGAAGTCAGCTCACGCTGGGCTACATG
GAGGAGCACGGCTTCACCGAGCCCATCCTCGTCCCTAAGAAAGACGGGCTGGGTCTGGCTGTCCCGGCCC
CCACGTTCTATGTCAGTGACGTCGAGAACTACGTGGGGCCGGAACGGAGTGTGGATGTGACAGATGTCAC
CAAGCAGAAGGACTGCAAGATGAAGCTGAAGGAGTTTGTGGACTATTACTACAGCACCAACCGCAAGCGG
GTCCTCAACGTCACCAACCTCGAGTTCTCTGACACCCGAATGTCCAGCTTCGTGGAGCCACCTGACATTG
TAAAGAAACTGTCATGGGTAGAAAACTACTGGCCAGATGATGCATTGCTGGCCAAGCCCAAAGTGACCAA
GTACTGCCTAATCTGCGTGAAGGACAGTTACACCGACTTCCACATCGACTCTGGGGGCGCCTCTGCCTGG
TACCACGTGCTCAAGGGGGAGAAGACCTTCTATCTCATCAGGCCGGCCTCGGCCAACATCTCCCTGTATG
AGCGCTGGCGGTCTGCCTCTAACCACAGCGAGATGTTCTTTGCTGACCAGGTCGACAAATGCTACAAGTG
CATCGTCAAGCAGGGCCAGACCCTCTTCATCCCCTCAGGCTGGATCTACGCCACACTCACCCCTGTGGAC
TGCCTGGCCTTCGCGGGACATTTCCTCCACAGCCTGAGTGTGGAGATGCAGATGAGAGCATATGAAGTGG
AAAGGAGGTTGAAACTGGGCAGCCTGACTCAGTTTCCCAACTTTGAAACTGCGTGCTGGTACATGGGGAA
GCACCTGCTGGAGGCATTCAAAGGCTCTCACAAATCTGGGAAGCAGCTGCCCCCTCATCTAGTCCAAGGA
GCTAAAATTCTCAATGGTGCTTTCCGATCGTGGACGAAGAAGCAGGCTTTGGCAGAGCATGAGGACGAGC
TCCCGGAGCACTTCAAACCTTCACAGCTAATCAAAGACCTGGCCAAAGAGATCCGGCTCAGTGAGAATGC
CTCCAAAGCCGTCCGACCGGAAGTGAATACTGTCGCCTCGTCAGATGAGGTGTGTGACGGGGACCGGGAG
AAGGAGGAGCCCCCGTCTCCCATTGAGGCCACCCCGCCTCAATCCCTCCTGGAGAAAGTGTCCAAAAAAA
AGACTCCCAAAACTGTGAAGATGCCCAAGCCATCCAAAATCCCCAAGCCCCCGAAGCCCCCTAAGCCCCC
AAGGCCCCCCAAAACGCTGAAGCTCAAAGATGGAGGCAAGAAGAAAGGGAAGAAGTCCCGGGAGTCAGCC
TCACCCACCATCCCCAACCTGGACCTGCTCGAAGCCCACACCAAGGAGGCACTGACCAAGATGGAGCCGC
CCAAGAAGGGCAAGGCCACAAAGAGTGTCCTGAGTGTGCCCAACAAAGATGTGGTTCACATGCAGAATGA
TGTGGAGAGGCTGGAAATTCGAGAGCAAACCAAGAGCAAGTCAGAGGCCAAGTGGAAGTACAAGAACAGC
AAACCTGACTCCTTACTGAAGATGGAAGAGGAGCAGAAGCTAGAGAAGTCGCCTCTAGCTGGAAACAAAG
ACAATAAGTTCTCTTTTTCTTTCTCCAACAAGAAACTCCTCGGCTCCAAGGCTCTCAGGCCCCCGACGAG
CCCTGGTGTGTTCGGGGCCTTGCAGAACTTCAAGGAGGACAAGCCCAAGCCCGTGCGGGATGAGTATGAG
TACGTGTCGGATGACGGTGAGCTCAAGATCGACGAGTTTCCCATCAGGAGGAAGAAAAACGCCCCGAAAA
GGGACTTGTCCTTCTTGTTGGATAAGAAGGCTGTGCTGCCCACGCCTGTCACGAAGCCAAAGCTGGACTC
GGCAGCGTACAAGAGTGATGACTCCTCGGACGAGGGTTCGCTGCACATCGACACAGACACCAAGCCCGGC
CGCAATGCCAGAGTCAAGAAGGAGAGTGGGAGCTCGGCAGCTGGCATCTTGGACCTGCTGCAGGCCAGTG
AGGAGGTTGGCGCGCTGGAGTACAACCCCAGCAGCCAGCCCCCGGCCTCCCCCAGCACACAGGAAGCCAT
TCAGGGAATGCTGTCCATGGCCAACCTGCAGGCCTCCGACTCCTGCCTGCAGACCACGTGGGGAGCTGGC
CAGGCCAAGGGGAGCTCGCTGGCTGCCCATGGTGCCCGGAAGAATGGGGGTGGCAGTGGCAAGAGTGCAG
GCAAACGACTGCTGAAGAGGGCTGCCAAGAACAGTGTCGACCTGGACGACTACGAGGAAGAGCAGGACCA
CCTGGATGCCTGCTTCAAGGACTCAGACTACGTTTACCCCTCACTGGAGTCAGATGAAGACAACCCCATC
TTTAAGTCCCGGTCGAAGAAAAGGAAAGGCTCAGACGACGCTCCCTACAGCCCAACAGCAAGGGTCGGCC
CATCGGTGCCAAGACAGGACAGGCCTGTGCGTGAGGGTACACGGGTGGCTTCCATCGAGACCGGGCTGGC
GGCTGCTGCAGCTAAGTTGTCCCAGCAGGAGGAGCAGAAAAGCAAGAAAAAAAAGAGTGCCAAGAGGAAG
CTGACTCCTAACACCACCTCCCCTTCCACCTCCACCTCCATCTCTGCCGGCACCACCTCCACCTCCACCA
CGCCAGCCTCTACCACCCCGGCCTCCACCACCCCGGCCTCCACCAGCACGGCCAGCAGCCAGGCCTCGCA
GGAGGGCAGCTCGCCAGAGCCCCCGCCTGAGTCGCATAGCAGCAGCCTGGCGGACCATGAGTACACAGCC
GCTGGCACCTTCACCGGGGCCCAGGCTGGCCGCACCTCCCAGCCCATGGCCCCTGGGGTCTTTCTCACAC
AGAGGCGGCCCTCCGCATCGTCTCCAAACAACAACACCGCTGCCAAAGGAAAACGTACGAAAAAGGGCAT
GGCGACCGCCAAGCAGAGGCTTGGGAAAATTTTGAAAATTCATCGGAACGGGAAACTACTCCTTTAAGGC
CTCATGGGCCCAGCTTTCTTGTACAAAGTGGTTACCGGTTATCCGTATGATGTGCCGGATTATGCGTAAA
CGCGTCCGGTCCACCACCACCACCACCACTAAGGATCCGGGGTTGGGGTTGCGCCTTTTCCAAGGCAGCC
CTGGGTTTGCGCAGGGACGCGGCTGCTCTGGGCGTGGTTCCGGGAAACGCAGCGGCGCCGACCCTGGGTC
TCGCACATTCTTCACGTCCGTTCGCAGCGTCACCCGGATCTTCGCCGCTACCCTTGTGGGCCCCCCGGCG
ACGCTTCCTGCTCCGCCCCTAAGTCGGGAAGGTTCCTTGCGGTTCGCGGCGTGCCGGACGTGACAAACGG
AAGCCGCACGTCTCACTAGTACCCTCGCAGACGGACAGCGCCAGGGAGCAATGGCAGCGCGCCGACCGCG
ATGGGCTGTGGCCAATAGCGGCTGCTCAGCAGGGCGCGCCGAGAGCAGCGGCCGGGAAGGGGCGGTGCGG
GAGGCGGGGTGTGGGGCGGTAGTGTGGGCCCTGTTCCTGCCCGCGCGGTGTTCCGCATTCTGCAAGCCTC
CGGAGCGCACGTCGGCAGTCGGCTCCCTCGTTGACCGAATCACCGACCTCTCTCCCCAGCAATTCACCAT
GACCGAGTACAAGCCCACGGTGCGCCTCGCCACCCGCGACGACGTCCCCAGGGCCGTACGCACCCTCGCC
GCCGCGTTCGCCGACTACCCCGCCACGCGCCACACCGTCGATCCGGACCGCCACATCGAGCGGGTCACCG
AGCTGCAAGAACTCTTCCTCACGCGCGTCGGGCTCGACATCGGCAAGGTGTGGGTCGCGGACGACGGCGC
CGCGGTGGCGGTCTGGACCACGCCGGAGAGCGTCGAAGCGGGGGCGGTGTTCGCCGAGATCGGCCCGCGC
ATGGCCGAGTTGAGCGGTTCCCGGCTGGCCGCGCAGCAACAGATGGAAGGCCTCCTGGCGCCGCACCGGC
CCAAGGAGCCCGCGTGGTTCCTGGCCACCGTCGGCGTCTCGCCCGACCACCAGGGCAAGGGTCTGGGCAG
CGCCGTCGTGCTCCCCGGAGTGGAGGCGGCCGAGCGCGCCGGGGTGCCCGCCTTCCTGGAGACCTCCGCG
CCCCGCAACCTCCCCTTCTACGAGCGGCTCGGCTTCACCGTCACCGCCGACGTCGAGGTGCCCGAAGGAC
CGCGCACCTGGTGCATGACCCGCAAGCCCGGTGCCGAAGGTAGAGGTTCTCTCCTCACTTGTGGTGATGT
TGAAGAAAACCCTGGTCCAATGTCTAGACTGGACAAGAGCAAAGTCATAAACGGAGCTCTGGAATTACTC
AATGGTGTCGGTATCGAAGGCCTGACGACAAGGAAACTCGCTCAAAAGCTGGGAGTTGAGCAGCCTACCC
TGTACTGGCACGTGAAGAACAAGCGGGCCCTGCTCGATGCCCTGCCAATCGAGATGCTGGACAGGCATCA
TACCCACTTCTGCCCCCTGGAAGGCGAGTCATGGCAAGACTTTCTGCGGAACAACGCCAAGTCATACCGC
TGTGCTCTCCTCTCACATCGCGACGGGGCTAAAGTGCATCTCGGCACCCGCCCAACAGAGAAACAGTACG
AAACCCTGGAAAATCAGCTCGCGTTCCTGTGTCAGCAAGGCTTCTCCCTGGAGAACGCACTGTACGCTCT
GTCCGCCGTGGGCCACTTTACACTGGGCTGCGTATTGGAGGAACAGGAGCATCAAGTAGCAAAAGAGGAA
AGAGAGACACCTACCACCGATTCTATGCCCCCACTTCTGAGACAAGCAATTGAGCTGTTCGACCGGCAGG
GAGCCGAACCTGCCTTCCTTTTCGGCCTGGAACTAATCATATGTGGCCTGGAGAAACAGCTAAAGTGCGA
AAGCGGCGGGCCGACCGACGCCCTTGACGATTTTGACTTAGACATGCTCCCAGCCGATGCCCTTGACGAC
TTTGACCTTGATATGCTGCCTGCTGACGCTCTTGACGATTTTGACCTTGACATGCTCCCCGGGTAACTAA
GTAAGGATCGATCCAAGATATCGTATTCTTAACTATGTTGCTCCTTTTACGCTATGTGGATACGCTGCTT
TAATGCCTTTGTATCATGCTATTGCTTCCCGTATGGCTTTCATTTTCTCCTCCTTGTATAAATCCTGGTT
GCTGTCTCTTTATGAGGAGTTGTGGCCCGTTGTCAGGCAACGTGGCGTGGTGTGCACTGTGTTTGCTGAC
GCAACCCCCACTGGTTGGGGCATTGCCACCACCTGTCAGCTCCTTTCCGGGACTTTCGCTTTCCCCCTCC
CTATTGCCACGGCGGAACTCATCGCCGCCTGCCTTGCCCGCTGCTGGACAGGGGCTCGGCTGTTGGGCAC
TGACAATTCCGTGGTGTTGTCGGGGAAGCTGACGTCCTTTCCATGGCTGCTCGCCTGTGTTGCCACCTGG
ATTCTGCGCGGGACGTCCTTCTGCTACGTCCCTTCGGCCCTCAATCCAGCGGACCTTCCTTCCCGCGGCC
TGCTGCCGGCTCTGCGGCCTCTTCCGCGTCTTCGCCTTCGCCCTCAGACGAGTCGGATCTCCCTTTGGGC
CGCCTCCCCGCCTGTTTCGCCTCGGCGTCCGGACTAGAGGTACCTTTAAGACCAATGACTTACAAGGCAG
CTGTAGATCTTAGCCACTTTTTAAAAGAAAAGGGGGGACTGGAAGGGCTAATTCACTCCCAACGAAGACA
AGATCTGCTTTTTGCTTGTACTGGGTCTCTCTGGTTAGACCAGATCTGAGCCTGGGAGCTCTCTGGCTAA
CTAGGGAACCCACTGCTTAAGCCTCAATAAAGCTTGCCTTGAGTGCTTCAAGTAGTGTGTGCCCGTCTGT
TGTGTGACTCTGGTAACTAGAGATCCCTCAGACCCTTTTAGTCAGTGTGGAAAATCTCTAGCAGTAGTAG
TTCATGTCATCTTATTATTCAGTATTTATAACTTGCAAAGAAATGAATATCAGAGAGTGAGAGGAACTTG
TTTATTGCAGCTTATAATGGTTACAAATAAAGCAATAGCATCACAAATTTCACAAATAAAGCATTTTTTT
CACTGCATTCTAGTTGTGGTTTGTCCAAACTCATCAATGTATCTTATCATGTCTGGCTCTAGCTATCCCG
CCCCTAACTCCGCCCATCCCGCCCCTAACTCCGCCCAGTTCCGCCCATTCTCCGCCCCATGGCTGACTAA
TTTTTTTTATTTATGCAGAGGCCGAGGCCGCCTCGGCCTCTGAGCTATTCCAGAAGTAGTGAGGAGGCTT
TTTTGGAGGCCTTTCAAATATGTATCCGCTCATGAGACAATAACCCTGATAAATGCTTCAATAATATTGA
AAAAGGAAGAGTATGAGTATTCAACATTTCCGTGTCGCCCTTATTCCCTTTTTTGCGGCATTTTGCCTTC
CTGTTTTTGCTCACCCAGAAACGCTGGTGAAAGTAAAAGATGCTGAAGATCAGTTGGGTGCACGAGTGGG
TTACATCGAACTGGATCTCAACAGCGGTAAGATCCTTGAGAGTTTTCGCCCCGAAGAACGTTTTCCAATG
ATGAGCACTTTTAAAGTTCTGCTATGTGGCGCGGTATTATCCCGTATTGACGCCGGGCAAGAGCAACTCG
GTCGCCGCATACACTATTCTCAGAATGACTTGGTTGAGTACTCACCAGTCACAGAAAAGCATCTTACGGA
TGGCATGACAGTAAGAGAATTATGCAGTGCTGCCATAACCATGAGTGATAACACTGCGGCCAACTTACTT
CTGACAACGATCGGAGGACCGAAGGAGCTAACCGCTTTTTTGCACAACATGGGGGATCATGTAACTCGCC
TTGATCGTTGGGAACCGGAGCTGAATGAAGCCATACCAAACGACGAGCGTGACACCACGATGCCTGTAGC
AATGGCAACAACGTTGCGCAAACTATTAACTGGCGAACTACTTACTCTAGCTTCCCGGCAACAATTAATA
GACTGGATGGAGGCGGATAAAGTTGCAGGACCACTTCTGCGCTCGGCCCTTCCGGCTGGCTGGTTTATTG
CTGATAAATCTGGAGCCGGTGAGCGTGGGTCTCGCGGTATCATTGCAGCACTGGGGCCAGATGGTAAGCC
CTCCCGTATCGTAGTTATCTACACGACGGGGAGTCAGGCAACTATGGATGAACGAAATAGACAGATCGCT
GAGATAGGTGCCTCACTGATTAAGCATTGGTAACTGTCAGACCAAGTTTACTCATATATACTTTAGATTG
ATTTAAAACTTCATTTTTAATTTAAAAGGATCTAGGTGAAGATCCTTTTTGATAATCTCATGACCAAAAT
CCCTTAACGTGAGTTTTCGTTCCACTGAGCGTCAGACCCCGTAGAAAAGATCAAAGGATCTTCTTGAGAT
CCTTTTTTTCTGCGCGTAATCTGCTGCTTGCAAACAAAAAAACCACCGCTACCAGCGGTGGTTTGTTTGC
CGGATCAAGAGCTACCAACTCTTTTTCCGAAGGTAACTGGCTTCAGCAGAGCGCAGATACCAAATACTGT
TCTTCTAGTGTAGCCGTAGTTAGGCCACCACTTCAAGAACTCTGTAGCACCGCCTACATACCTCGCTCTG
CTAATCCTGTTACCAGTGGCTGCTGCCAGTGGCGATAAGTCGTGTCTTACCGGGTTGGACTCAAGACGAT
AGTTACCGGATAAGGCGCAGCGGTCGGGCTGAACGGGGGGTTCGTGCACACAGCCCAGCTTGGAGCGAAC
GACCTACACCGAACTGAGATACCTACAGCGTGAGCTATGAGAAAGCGCCACGCTTCCCGAAGGGAGAAAG
GCGGACAGGTATCCGGTAAGCGGCAGGGTCGGAACAGGAGAGCGCACGAGGGAGCTTCCAGGGGGAAACG
CCTGGTATCTTTATAGTCCTGTCGGGTTTCGCCACCTCTGACTTGAGCGTCGATTTTTGTGATGCTCGTC
AGGGGGGCGGAGCCTATGGAAAAACGCCAGCAACGCGGCCTTTTTACGGTTCCTGGCCTTTTGCTGGCCT
TTTGCTCACATGTTCTTTCCTGCGTTATCCCCTGATTCTGTGGATAACCGTATTACCGCCTTTGAGTGAG
CTGATACCGCTCGCCGCAGCCGAACGACCGAGCGCAGCGAGTCAGTGAGCGAGGAAGCGGAAGAGCGCCC
AATACGCAAACCGCCTCTCCCCGCGCGTTGGCCGATTCATTAATGCAGCTGGCACGACAGGTTTCCCGAC
TGGAAAGCGGGCAGTGAGCGCAACGCAATTAATGTGAGTTAGCTCACTCATTAGGCACCCCAGGCTTTAC
ACTTTATGCTTCCGGCTCGTATGTTGTGTGGAATTGTGAGCGGATAACAATTTCACACAGGAAACAGCTA
TGACCATGATTACGCCAAGCGCGCAATTAACCCTCACTAAAGGGAACAAAAGCTGGAGCTGCAAGCTTAA
TGTAGTCTTATGCAATACTCTTGTAGTCTTGCAACATGGTAACGATGAGTTAGCAACATGCCTTACAAGG
AGAGAAAAAGCACCGTGCATGCCGATTGGTGGAAGTAAGGTGGTACGATCGTGCCTTATTAGGAAGGCAA
CAGACGGGTCTGACATGGATTGGACGAACCACTGAATTGCCGCATTGCAGAGATATTGTATTTAAGTGCC
TAGCTCGATACATAAACGGGTCTCTCTGGTTAGACCAGATCTGAGCCTGGGAGCTCTCTGGCTAACTAGG
GAACCCACTGCTTAAGCCTCAATAAAGCTTGCCTTGAGTGCTTCAAGTAGTGTGTGCCCGTCTGTTGTGT
GACTCTGGTAACTAGAGATCCCTCAGACCCTTTTAGTCAGTGTGGAAAATCTCTAGCAGTGGCGCCCGAA
CAGGGACTTGAAAGCGAAAGGGAAACCAGAGGAGCTCTCTCGACGCAGGACTCGGCTTGCTGAAGCGCGC
ACGGCAAGAGGCGAGGGGCGGCGACTGGTGAGTACGCCAAAAATTTTGACTAGCGGAGGCTAGAAGGAGA
GAGATGGGTGCGAGAGCGTCAGTATTAAGCGGGGGAGAATTAGATCGCGATGGGAAAAAATTCGGTTAAG
GCCAGGGGGAAAGAAAAAATATAAATTAAAACATATAGTATGGGCAAGCAGGGAGCTAGAACGATTCGCA
GTTAATCCTGGCCTGTTAGAAACATCAGAAGGCTGTAGACAAATACTGGGACAGCTACAACCATCCCTTC
AGACAGGATCAGAAGAACTTAGATCATTATATAATACAGTAGCAACCCTCTATTGTGTGCATCAAAGGAT
AGAGATAAAAGACACCAAGGAAGCTTTAGACAAGATAGAGGAAGAGCAAAACAAAAGTAAGACCACCGCA
CAGCAAGCGGCCGCTGATCTTCAGACCTGGAGGAGGAGATATGAGGGACAATTGGAGAAGTGAATTATAT
AAATATAAAGTAGTAAAAATTGAACCATTAGGAGTAGCACCCACCAAGGCAAAGAGAAGAGTGGTGCAGA
GAGAAAAAAGAGCAGTGGGAATAGGAGCTTTGTTCCTTGGGTTCTTGGGAGCAGCAGGAAGCACTATGGG
CGCAGCGTCAATGACGCTGACGGTACAGGCCAGACAATTATTGTCTGGTATAGTGCAGCAGCAGAACAAT
TTGCTGAGGGCTATTGAGGCGCAACAGCATCTGTTGCAACTCACAGTCTGGGGCATCAAGCAGCTCCAGG
CAAGAATCCTGGCTGTGGAAAGATACCTAAAGGATCAACAGCTCCTGGGGATTTGGGGTTGCTCTGGAAA
ACTCATTTGCACCACTGCTGTGCCTTGGAATGCTAGTTGGAGTAATAAATCTCTGGAACAGATTTGGAAT
CACACGACCTGGATGGAGTGGGACAGAGAAATTAACAATTACACAAGCTTAATACACTCCTTAATTGAAG
AATCGCAAAACCAGCAAGAAAAGAATGAACAAGAATTATTGGAATTAGATAAATGGGCAAGTTTGTGGAA
TTGGTTTAACATAACAAATTGGCTGTGGTATATAAAATTATTCATAATGATAGTAGGAGGCTTGGTAGGT
TTAAGAATAGTTTTTGCTGTACTTTCTATAGTGAATAGAGTTAGGCAGGGATATTCACCATTATCGTTTC
AGACCCACCTCCCAACCCCGAGGGGACAATTCTCGACCTCGAGACAAATGGCAGTATTCATCCACAATTT
TAAAAGAAAAGGGGGGATTGGGGGGTACAGTGCAGGGGAAAGAATAGTAGACATAATAGCAACAGACATA
CAAACTAAAGAATTACAAAAACAAATTACAAAAATTCAAAATTTTCGGGTTTATTACAGGGACAGCA
Features (pLannotate 1.2.2; 29 found; start..end, strand, type, name):
     32..346     +  promoter       tight TRE promoter: Tet-responsive promoter PTight, consisting of seven tet operator sequences followed by the minimal CMV promoter
    376..396     +  protein_bind   attB1: mutant version of attB; core recombination site for the Gateway® BP reaction BP Clonase™
    417..3704    +  CDS            PHF2: PHF2_HUMAN - Also known as CENP-35 From Homo sapiens (Human).
   3721..3741    -  protein_bind   attB2: mutant version of attB; core recombination site for the Gateway® BP reaction BP Clonase™
   3791..3809    +  CDS            9xHis (fragment): 9xHis affinity tag
   3819..4329    +  promoter       hPGK promoter: human phosphoglycerate kinase 1 promoter
   4339..4935    +  CDS            PuroR (fragment): puromycin N-acetyltransferase; pac from Streptomyces; confers resistance to puromycin
   4990..5687    +  CDS            rtTA3 (fragment): reverse tetracycline transactivator 3 activates expression from Tet-responsive promoters in the presence of doxycycline
   5617..5727    +  CDS            VP48: 3 tandem repeats of the minimal activation domain of herpes simplex virus VP16 (Cheng et al., 2013)
   5763..6311    +  misc_feature   WPRE (fragment): woodchuck hepatitis virus posttranscriptional regulatory element
   6337..6408    +  CDS            nef (fragment): NEF_HV1Z2 - Experimental evidence at protein level: Swiss-Prot protein existence level 1. Extracellular Nef protein targets CD4(+) T-lymphocytes for apoptosis by interacting with CXCR4 surface receptors. From Human immunodeficiency virus type 1 group M subtype D (isolate Z2/CDC-Z34) (HIV-1).
   6410..6643    +  LTR            3' LTR (ΔU3): self-inactivating 3' long terminal repeat (LTR) from HIV-1
   6715..6836    +  polyA_signal   SV40 poly(A) signal: SV40 polyadenylation signal
   6876..7011    +  rep_origin     SV40 ori: SV40 origin of replication
   7019..7082    +  promoter       AmpR promoter: bla
   7083..7943    +  CDS            AmpR: β-lactamase; bla; confers resistance to ampicillin, carbenicillin, and related antibiotics
   8114..8702    +  rep_origin     ori: high-copy-number ColE1/pMB1/pBR322/pUC origin of replication
   8885..8977    +  CDS            lacI (fragment): lac repressor; lacI; The lac repressor binds to the lac operator to inhibit transcription in E. coli. This inhibition can be relieved by adding lactose or isopropyl-β-D-thiogalactopyranoside (IPTG).
   8990..9011    +  protein_bind   CAP binding site: CAP binding activates transcription in the presence of cAMP. E. coli catabolite activator protein
   9026..9056    +  promoter       lac promoter: promoter for the E. coli lac operon
   9060..9082    +  protein_bind   lac operator (fragment): The lac repressor binds to the lac operator to inhibit transcription in E. coli. This inhibition can be relieved by adding lactose or isopropyl-β-D-thiogalactopyranoside (IPTG). lac repressor encoded by lacI
   9125..9143    +  promoter       T3 promoter: promoter for bacteriophage T3 RNA polymerase
   9171..9397    +  promoter       RSV promoter: Rous sarcoma virus enhancer/promoter
   9398..9578    +  LTR            5' LTR (truncated): truncated 5' long terminal repeat (LTR) from HIV-1
   9625..9750    +  misc_feature   HIV-1 Ψ: packaging signal of human immunodeficiency virus type 1
   9734..10097   +  CDS            HIV-1 gag (fragment): gag protein from human immunodeficiency virus 1; gag
  10243..10476   +  misc_feature   RRE: The Rev response element (RRE) of HIV-1 allows for Rev-dependent mRNA export from the nucleus to the cytoplasm.
  10853..10877   +  CDS            Rev (fragment): human immunodeficiency virus 1 (HIV-1) Rev protein; rev; enhances nuclear export of unspliced and incompletely spliced viral mRNAs
  10918..11035   +  misc_feature   cPPT/CTS: central polypurine tract and central termination sequence of HIV-1
