[The description below was written by a language model from this plasmid's Addgene catalogue record and pLannotate feature annotations shown in this document.]
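Description:
pLIX402 PHF2 is a doxycycline-inducible, all-in-one lentiviral expression plasmid carrying the human PHF2 coding sequence (also known as JHDM1E or KDM7C), placed into the pLIX402 backbone by Gateway cloning. The sequenced plasmid is about 11 kb. In bacteria it is maintained through a high-copy ColE1/pUC-type origin with ampicillin resistance from β-lactamase. An SV40 origin and poly(A) signal lie outside the viral region.

The viral genome has a third-generation, self-inactivating layout. An RSV promoter drives a truncated HIV-1 5' LTR, followed by the Ψ packaging signal, a gag fragment, the Rev response element and the cPPT/CTS, and the genome ends in a ΔU3 3' LTR. Packaging functions must therefore be supplied in trans.

Within this frame, a tight TRE promoter (seven tet operators upstream of a minimal CMV promoter) drives PHF2, which is flanked by attB1 and attB2 sites left by the Gateway reaction. A short fragment annotated as a His tag follows attB2, but the record does not state whether PHF2 is expressed as a tagged fusion.

Downstream, a constitutive human PGK promoter drives puromycin N-acetyltransferase followed by the reverse tetracycline transactivator rtTA3. How the two reading frames are linked is not annotated. A WPRE follows and enhances transcript expression.

Because rtTA3 and the TRE-driven cargo are on the same provirus, a single transduction followed by puromycin selection yields cells in which PHF2 is switched on by adding doxycycline (Tet-On). The stated purpose is inducible lentiviral expression of PHF2 in mammalian cells. The associated study concerns mesenchymal-to-epithelial transition and tumor-initiating ability.
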