Addgene plasmid #91700: pLIX402 PHF2
Purpose: inducible lentiviral expression of PHF2
Depositing lab: Bob Weinberg. Depositing organization: Whitehead Institute for Biomedical Research. Publication: Activation of PKA leads to mesenchymal-to-epithelial transition and loss of tumor-initiating ability. Pattabiraman DR, Bierie B, Kober KI, Thiru P, Krall JA, Zill C, Reinhardt F, Tam WL, Weinberg RA. Science. 2016 Mar 4;351(6277):aad3680. doi: 10.1126/science.aad3680. PubMed 26941323.
Backbone
  Vector backbone: pLIX402
  Backbone manufacturer: David Root (Addgene plasmid # 41394)
  Backbone size w/o insert (bp): 9394
  Vector type: Mammalian Expression, Lentiviral
  Selectable markers: Puromycin
Growth in bacteria
  Bacterial resistance: Ampicillin, 100 μg/mL
  Growth temperature: 37°C
  Growth strain: NEB Stable
  Copy number: Unknown
Gene/Insert
  Gene/Insert name: PHF2
  Species: H. sapiens (human)
  GenBank ID: NM_005392.3
  Entrez Gene: PHF2 (a.k.a. CENP-35, GRC5, JHDM1E, KDM7C)
  Promoter: TRE promoter, Tet ON
  Cloning method: Gateway Cloning
  Sequencing primers: 5′ LNCX
Terms and licenses: Academic/Nonprofit Terms; Industry Terms: Not Available to Industry
How to cite: pLIX402 PHF2 was a gift from Bob Weinberg (Addgene plasmid # 91700 ; http://n2t.net/addgene:91700 ; RRID:Addgene_91700)
